Addgene plasmid #170701: tetO-SMARCD3
Purpose: doxycycline-inducible overexpression of SMARCD3
Depositing lab: Paul Burridge. Depositing organization: Northwestern University. Publication: A novel transcription factor combination for direct reprogramming to a spontaneously contracting human cardiomyocyte-like state. Romero-Tejeda M, Fonoudi H, Weddle CJ, DeKeyser JM, Lenny B, Fetterman KA, Magdy T, Sapkota Y, Epting C, Burridge PW. J Mol Cell Cardiol. 2023 Jul 6:S0022-2828(23)00106-2. doi: 10.1016/j.yjmcc.2023.06.005. PubMed 37421991.
Backbone
  Vector backbone: FU-tetO-Gateway
  Backbone manufacturer: addgene plasmid #43914
  Backbone size w/o insert (bp): 8600
  Total vector size (bp): 10020
  Modifications to backbone: SMARCD3 ORF added to plasmid using Gateway cloning
  Vector type: Mammalian Expression, Lentiviral ; Doxycycline Inducible
Growth in bacteria
  Bacterial resistance: Ampicillin, 100 μg/mL
  Growth temperature: 30°C
  Growth strain: NEB Stable
  Copy number: Low Copy
Gene/Insert
  Gene/Insert name: SMARCD3 (alt name: BAF60c)
  Species: H. sapiens (human)
  Insert size (bp): 818
  Entrez Gene: SMARCD3 (a.k.a. BAF60C, CRACD3, Rsc6p)
  Promoter: TRE promoter, Tet-ON
  Cloning method: Gateway Cloning
  Sequencing primers: 5′ LNCX; T7
Resource information
  A portion of this plasmid was derived from a plasmid made by: pBS-hBAF60c was a gift from Jerry Crabtree (Addgene plasmid # 21036 ; http://n2t.net/addgene:21036 ; RRID:Addgene_21036)
Terms and licenses: Academic/Nonprofit Terms; Industry Terms: Not Available to Industry
Depositor comments: This plasmid was generated using Gateway cloning. attB sites were added to SMARCD3 via PCR reaction using pBS-hBAF60c as a template. Resulting fragements were recombined with pDONR221 to generate an entry clone. LR reaction was performed using the destination vector FU-tetO-Gateway (Addgene Plasmid #19778).
How to cite: tetO-SMARCD3 was a gift from Paul Burridge (Addgene plasmid # 170701 ; http://n2t.net/addgene:170701 ; RRID:Addgene_170701)
