[The description below was written by a language model from this plasmid's Addgene catalogue record and pLannotate feature annotations shown in this document.]
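Description:
tetO-SMARCD3 is a doxycycline-inducible lentiviral expression plasmid carrying the human SMARCD3 (BAF60c) open reading frame, which encodes a subunit of SWI/SNF (BAF) chromatin-remodelling complexes. It was built by Gateway cloning: the ORF was amplified with attB sites from an existing BAF60c plasmid, moved into an entry clone, and recombined by LR reaction into the FU-tetO-Gateway destination backbone. In the roughly 10 kb sequence the coding region sits between attB1 and attB2 sites, downstream of a tetracycline response element (seven tetO repeats) fused to a minimal CMV promoter. Transcription therefore depends on a tetracycline-controlled transactivator, which this plasmid does not encode and must be supplied separately, together with doxycycline. A V5 epitope sequence lies just after attB2, but the record does not say whether it is read in frame with SMARCD3. The catalogue lists an insert size of 818 bp, whereas the annotated SMARCD3 coding feature spans about 1.37 kb, which agrees better with the difference between the stated backbone and total sizes.

The viral portion has a CMV enhancer/promoter driving a truncated HIV-1 5' LTR, followed by the Ψ packaging signal, a partial gag sequence, the RRE and cPPT/CTS. A WPRE follows the expression cassette to enhance transcript expression, then the 3' LTR region and a bGH polyadenylation signal. Outside the viral unit lies an SV40/EM7-driven bleomycin/Zeocin resistance cassette. The f1 origin, ColE1-type origin and ampicillin resistance gene, the listed bacterial selection, support propagation in E. coli. The record links the plasmid to work on transcription factor combinations for direct reprogramming of human cells toward a cardiomyocyte-like state.
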