Features (pLannotate 1.2.2; 36 found; start..end, strand, type, name):
     33..85      -  misc_feature   bom (fragment): basis of mobility region from pBR322
    240..619     +  enhancer       CMV enhancer: human cytomegalovirus immediate early enhancer
    620..819     +  promoter       CMV promoter: human cytomegalovirus (CMV) immediate early promoter
    837..1017    +  LTR            5' LTR (truncated): truncated 5' long terminal repeat (LTR) from HIV-1
   1064..1189    +  misc_feature   HIV-1 Ψ: packaging signal of human immunodeficiency virus type 1
   1173..1536    +  CDS            HIV-1 gag (fragment): gag protein from human immunodeficiency virus 1; gag
   1682..1915    +  misc_feature   RRE: The Rev response element (RRE) of HIV-1 allows for Rev-dependent mRNA export from the nucleus to the cytoplasm.
   2292..2392    +  CDS            Rev (fragment): human immunodeficiency virus 1 (HIV-1) Rev protein; rev; enhances nuclear export of unspliced and incompletely spliced viral mRNAs
   2442..2559    +  misc_feature   cPPT/CTS: central polypurine tract and central termination sequence of HIV-1
   2612..2882    +  protein_bind   tetracycline response element: contains seven copies of the tetracycline operator tetO tetracycline repressor TetR
   2893..2910    +  misc_feature   MCS (fragment): pUC18/19 multiple cloning site
   2915..2952    +  promoter       minimal CMV promoter: human cytomegalovirus (CMV) immediate early promoter
   3052..3070    +  promoter       T7 promoter: promoter for bacteriophage T7 RNA polymerase
   3102..3126    +  protein_bind   attB1: mutant version of attB; recombination site for the Gateway® BP reaction BP Clonase™
   3171..4541    +  CDS            SMARCD3 (fragment): SMRD3_HUMAN - Also known as BAF60C. Experimental evidence at protein level: Swiss-Prot protein existence level 1. Involved in transcriptional activation and repression of select genes by chromatin remodeling (alteration of DNA-nucleosome topology). Component of SWI/SNF chromatin remodeling complexes that carry out key enzymatic activities, changing chromatin structure by altering DNA-histone contacts within a nucleosome in an ATP-dependent manner. Stimulates nuclear receptor mediated transcription. Belongs to the neural progenitors-specific chromatin remodeling complex (npBAF complex) and the
   4546..4570    -  protein_bind   attB2: mutant version of attB; recombination site for the Gateway® BP reaction BP Clonase™
   4596..4637    +  CDS            V5 tag: epitope tag from simian virus 5
   4691..4714    +  misc_feature   MCS (fragment): pBluescript multiple cloning site
   4714..5302    +  misc_feature   WPRE: woodchuck hepatitis virus posttranscriptional regulatory element
   5239..5820    +  CDS            nef (fragment): NEF_HV1H2 - Experimental evidence at protein level: Swiss-Prot protein existence level 1. Extracellular Nef protein targets CD4(+) T-lymphocytes for apoptosis by interacting with CXCR4 surface receptors. From Human immunodeficiency virus type 1 group M subtype B (isolate HXB2) (HIV-1).
   5827..6007    +  LTR            5' LTR (truncated): truncated 5' long terminal repeat (LTR) from HIV-1
   6039..6263    +  polyA_signal   bGH poly(A) signal: bovine growth hormone polyadenylation signal
   6267..6288    +  promoter       SV40 promoter (fragment): SV40 enhancer and early promoter
   6309..6737    +  rep_origin     f1 ori (sequence partly withheld): f1 bacteriophage origin of replication; arrow indicates direction of (+) strand synthesis
   6751..7080    +  promoter       SV40 promoter: SV40 enhancer and early promoter
   7128..7175    +  promoter       EM7 promoter: synthetic bacterial promoter&nbsp
   7194..7568    +  CDS            BleoR: antibiotic-binding protein; Sh ble from Streptoalloteichus hindustanus; confers resistance to bleomycin, phleomycin, and Zeocin™
   7578..7703    +  CDS            ble (fragment): BLE_KLEPN - Experimental evidence at protein level: Swiss-Prot protein existence level 1. Binding protein with a strong affinity to the bleomycin family of antibiotics. Binds to CL990; an antimitotic-antibiotic compound. From Klebsiella pneumoniae.
   7698..7819    +  polyA_signal   SV40 poly(A) signal: SV40 polyadenylation signal
   7892..7908    -  protein_bind   lac operator: The lac repressor binds to the lac operator to inhibit transcription in E. coli. This inhibition can be relieved by adding lactose or isopropyl-β-D-thiogalactopyranoside (IPTG). lac repressor encoded by lacI
   7916..7946    -  promoter       lac promoter: promoter for the E. coli lac operon
   7961..7982    -  protein_bind   CAP binding site: CAP binding activates transcription in the presence of cAMP. E. coli catabolite activator protein
   7995..8087    -  CDS            lacI (fragment): lac repressor; lacI; The lac repressor binds to the lac operator to inhibit transcription in E. coli. This inhibition can be relieved by adding lactose or isopropyl-β-D-thiogalactopyranoside (IPTG).
   8270..8858    -  rep_origin     ori: high-copy-number ColE1/pMB1/pBR322/pUC origin of replication
   9029..9889    -  CDS            AmpR: β-lactamase; bla; confers resistance to ampicillin, carbenicillin, and related antibiotics
   9890..9994    -  promoter       AmpR promoter: bla
>Addgene plasmid #170701 | tetO-SMARCD3 | addgene full sequence | sequence record 366953 | Addgene NGS Result
ACGTCGACGGATCGGGAGATCTCCCGATCCCCTATGGTGCACTCTCAGTACAATCTGCTCTGATGCCGCA
TAGTTAAGCCAGTATCTGCTCCCTGCTTGTGTGTTGGAGGTCGCTGAGTAGTGCGCGAGCAAAATTTAAG
CTACAACAAGGCAAGGCTTGACCGACAATTGCATGAAGAATCTGCTTAGGGTTAGGCGTTTTGCGCTGCT
TCGCGATGTACGGGCCAGATATACGCGTTGACATTGATTATTGACTAGTTATTAATAGTAATCAATTACG
GGGTCATTAGTTCATAGCCCATATATGGAGTTCCGCGTTACATAACTTACGGTAAATGGCCCGCCTGGCT
GACCGCCCAACGACCCCCGCCCATTGACGTCAATAATGACGTATGTTCCCATAGTAACGCCAATAGGGAC
TTTCCATTGACGTCAATGGGTGGAGTATTTACGGTAAACTGCCCACTTGGCAGTACATCAAGTGTATCAT
ATGCCAAGTACGCCCCCTATTGACGTCAATGACGGTAAATGGCCCGCCTGGCATTATGCCCAGTACATGA
CCTTATGGGACTTTCCTACTTGGCAGTACATCTACGTATTAGTCATCGCTATTACCATGGTGATGCGGTT
TTGGCAGTACATCAATGGGCGTGGATAGCGGTTTGACTCACGGGGATTTCCAAGTCTCCACCCCATTGAC
GTCAATGGGAGTTTGTTTTGGCACCAAAATCAACGGGACTTTCCAAAATGTCGTAACAACTCCGCCCCAT
TGACGCAAATGGGCGGTAGGCGTGTACGGTGGGAGGTCTATATAAGCAGCGCGTTTTGCCTGTACTGGGT
CTCTCTGGTTAGACCAGATCTGAGCCTGGGAGCTCTCTGGCTAACTAGGGAACCCACTGCTTAAGCCTCA
ATAAAGCTTGCCTTGAGTGCTTCAAGTAGTGTGTGCCCGTCTGTTGTGTGACTCTGGTAACTAGAGATCC
CTCAGACCCTTTTAGTCAGTGTGGAAAATCTCTAGCAGTGGCGCCCGAACAGGGACTTGAAAGCGAAAGG
GAAACCAGAGGAGCTCTCTCGACGCAGGACTCGGCTTGCTGAAGCGCGCACGGCAAGAGGCGAGGGGCGG
CGACTGGTGAGTACGCCAAAAATTTTGACTAGCGGAGGCTAGAAGGAGAGAGATGGGTGCGAGAGCGTCA
GTATTAAGCGGGGGAGAATTAGATCGCGATGGGAAAAAATTCGGTTAAGGCCAGGGGGAAAGAAAAAATA
TAAATTAAAACATATAGTATGGGCAAGCAGGGAGCTAGAACGATTCGCAGTTAATCCTGGCCTGTTAGAA
ACATCAGAAGGCTGTAGACAAATACTGGGACAGCTACAACCATCCCTTCAGACAGGATCAGAAGAACTTA
GATCATTATATAATACAGTAGCAACCCTCTATTGTGTGCATCAAAGGATAGAGATAAAAGACACCAAGGA
AGCTTTAGACAAGATAGAGGAAGAGCAAAACAAAAGTAAGACCACCGCACAGCAAGCGGCCGCTGATCTT
CAGACCTGGAGGAGGAGATATGAGGGACAATTGGAGAAGTGAATTATATAAATATAAAGTAGTAAAAATT
GAACCATTAGGAGTAGCACCCACCAAGGCAAAGAGAAGAGTGGTGCAGAGAGAAAAAAGAGCAGTGGGAA
TAGGAGCTTTGTTCCTTGGGTTCTTGGGAGCAGCAGGAAGCACTATGGGCGCAGCGTCAATGACGCTGAC
GGTACAGGCCAGACAATTATTGTCTGGTATAGTGCAGCAGCAGAACAATTTGCTGAGGGCTATTGAGGCG
CAACAGCATCTGTTGCAACTCACAGTCTGGGGCATCAAGCAGCTCCAGGCAAGAATCCTGGCTGTGGAAA
GATACCTAAAGGATCAACAGCTCCTGGGGATTTGGGGTTGCTCTGGAAAACTCATTTGCACCACTGCTGT
GCCTTGGAATGCTAGTTGGAGTAATAAATCTCTGGAACAGATTTGGAATCACACGACCTGGATGGAGTGG
GACAGAGAAATTAACAATTACACAAGCTTAATACACTCCTTAATTGAAGAATCGCAAAACCAGCAAGAAA
AGAATGAACAAGAATTATTGGAATTAGATAAATGGGCAAGTTTGTGGAATTGGTTTAACATAACAAATTG
GCTGTGGTATATAAAATTATTCATAATGATAGTAGGAGGCTTGGTAGGTTTAAGAATAGTTTTTGCTGTA
CTTTCTATAGTGAATAGAGTTAGGCAGGGATATTCACCATTATCGTTTCAGACCCACCTCCCAACCCCGA
GGGGACCCGACAGGCCCGAAGGAATAGAAGAAGAAGGTGGAGAGAGAGACAGAGACAGATCCATTCGATT
AGTGAACGGATCGGCACTGCGTGCGCCAATTCTGCAGACAAATGGCAGTATTCATCCACAATTTTAAAAG
AAAAGGGGGGATTGGGGGGTACAGTGCAGGGGAAAGAATAGTAGACATAATAGCAACAGACATACAAACT
AAAGAATTACAAAAACAAATTACAAAAATTCAAAATTTTCGGGTTTATTACAGGGACAGCAGAGATCCAG
TTTGGTTATCGAGTTTACCACTCCCTATCAGTGATAGAGAAAAGTGAAAGTCGAGTTTACCACTCCCTAT
CAGTGATAGAGAAAAGTGAAAGTCGAGTTTACCACTCCCTATCAGTGATAGAGAAAAGTGAAAGTCGAGT
TTACCACTCCCTATCAGTGATAGAGAAAAGTGAAAGTCGAGTTTACCACTCCCTATCAGTGATAGAGAAA
AGTGAAAGTCGAGTTTACCACTCCCTATCAGTGATAGAGAAAAGTGAAAGTCGAGTTTACCACTCCCTAT
CAGTGATAGAGAAAAGTGAAAGTCGAGCTCGGTACCCGGGTCGAGTAGGCGTGTACGGTGGGAGGCCTAT
ATAAGCAGAGCTCGTTTAGTGAACCGTCAGATCGCCTGGAGACGCCATCCACGCTGTTTTGACCTCCATA
GAAGACACCGGGACCGATCCAGCCTCCGCGGCCCCGAATTGTAATACGACTCACTATAGGGAGACCCAAG
CTGGCTAGGTAAGCTTGATCAACAAGTTTGTACAAAAAAGCAGGCTTCACCATGACTCCAGGTCTTCAGC
ACCCACCCACCGTGGTACAGCGCCCCGGGATGCCGTCTGGAGCCCGGATGCCCCACCAGGGGGCGCCCAT
GGGCCCCCCGGGCTCCCCGTACATGGGCAGCCCCGCCGTGCGACCCGGCCTGGCCCCCGCGGGCATGGAG
CCCGCCCGCAAGCGAGCAGCGCCCCCGCCCGGGCAGAGCCAGGCACAGAGCCAGGGCCAGCCGGTGCCCA
CCGCCCCCGCGCGGAGCCGCAGTGCCAAGAGGAGGAAGATGGCTGACAAAATCCTCCCTCAAAGGATTCG
GGAGCTGGTCCCCGAGTCCCAGGCTTACATGGACCTCTTGGCATTTGAGAGGAAACTGGATCAAACCATC
ATGCGGAAGCGGGTGGACATCCAGGAGGCTCTGAAGAGGCCCATGAAGCAAAAGCGGAAGCTGCGACTCT
ATATCTCCAACACTTTTAACCCTGCGAAGCCTGATGCTGAGGATTCCGACGGCAGCATTGCCTCCTGGGA
GCTACGGGTGGAGGGGAAGCTCCTGGATGATCCCAGCAAACAGAAGCGGAAGTTCTCTTCTTTCTTCAAG
AGTTTGGTCATCGAGCTGGACAAAGATCTTTATGGCCCTGACAACCACCTCGTTGAGTGGCATCGGACAC
CCACGACCCAGGAGACGGACGGCTTCCAGGTGAAACGGCCTGGGGACCTGAGTGTGCGCTGCACGCTGCT
CCTCATGCTGGACTACCAGCCTCCCCAGTTCAAACTGGATCCCCGCCTAGCCCGGCTGCTGGGGCTGCAC
ACACAGAGCCGCTCAGCCATTGTCCAGGCCCTGTGGCAGTATGTGAAGACCAACAGGCTGCAGGACTCCC
ATGACAAGGAATACATCAATGGGGACAAGTATTTCCAGCAGATTTTTGATTGTCCCCGGCTGAAGTTTTC
TGAGATTCCCCAGCGCCTCACAGCCCTGCTATTGCCCCCTGACCCAATTGTCATCAACCATGTCATCAGC
GTGGACCCTTCAGACCAGAAGAAGACGGCGTGCTATGACATTGACGTGGAGGTGGAGGAGCCATTAAAGG
GGCAGATGAGCAGCTTCCTCCTATCCACGGCCAACCAGCAGGAGATCAGTGCTCTGGACAGTAAGATCCA
TGAGACGATTGAGTCCATAAACCAGCTCAAGATCCAGAGGGACTTCATGCTAAGCTTCTCCAGAGACCCC
AAAGGCTATGTCCAAGACCTGCTCCGCTCCCAGAGCCGGGACCTCAAGGTGATGACAGATGTAGCCGGCA
ACCCTGAAGAGGAGCGCCGGGCTGAGTTCTACCACCAGCCCTGGTCCCAGGAGGCCGTCAGTCGCTACTT
CTACTGCAAGATCCAGCAGCGCAGGCAGGAGCTGGAGCAGTCGCTGGTTGTGCGCAACACCTAGAACCCA
GCTTTCTTGTACAAAGTGGTTGATCTAGAGGGCCCGCGGTTCGAAGGTAAGCCTATCCCTAACCCTCTCC
TCGGTCTCGATTCTACGCGTACCGGTCATCATCACCATCACCATTGAGTTTAAACCCGCTGATCAGCCTC
AATTCGATATCAAGCTTATCGATAATCAACCTCTGGATTACAAAATTTGTGAAAGATTGACTGGTATTCT
TAACTATGTTGCTCCTTTTACGCTATGTGGATACGCTGCTTTAATGCCTTTGTATCATGCTATTGCTTCC
CGTATGGCTTTCATTTTCTCCTCCTTGTATAAATCCTGGTTGCTGTCTCTTTATGAGGAGTTGTGGCCCG
TTGTCAGGCAACGTGGCGTGGTGTGCACTGTGTTTGCTGACGCAACCCCCACTGGTTGGGGCATTGCCAC
CACCTGTCAGCTCCTTTCCGGGACTTTCGCTTTCCCCCTCCCTATTGCCACGGCGGAACTCATCGCCGCC
TGCCTTGCCCGCTGCTGGACAGGGGCTCGGCTGTTGGGCACTGACAATTCCGTGGTGTTGTCGGGGAAAT
CATCGTCCTTTCCTTGGCTGCTCGCCTGTGTTGCCACCTGGATTCTGCGCGGGACGTCCTTCTGCTACGT
CCCTTCGGCCCTCAATCCAGCGGACCTTCCTTCCCGCGGCCTGCTGCCGGCTCTGCGGCCTCTTCCGCGT
CTTCGCCTTCGCCCTCAGACGAGTCGGATCTCCCTTTGGGCCGCCTCCCCGCATCGATACCGTCGACCTC
GAGACCTAGAAAAACATGGAGCAATCACAAGTAGCAATACAGCAGCTACCAATGCTGATTGTGCCTGGCT
AGAAGCACAAGAGGAGGAGGAGGTGGGTTTTCCAGTCACACCTCAGGTACCTTTAAGACCAATGACTTAC
AAGGCAGCTGTAGATCTTAGCCACTTTTTAAAAGAAAAGGGGGGACTGGAAGGGCTAATTCACTCCCAAC
GAAGACAAGATATCCTTGATCTGTGGATCTACCACACACAAGGCTACTTCCCTGATTGGCAGAACTACAC
ACCAGGGCCAGGGATCAGATATCCACTGACCTTTGGATGGTGCTACAAGCTAGTACCAGTTGAGCAAGAG
AAGGTAGAAGAAGCCAATGAAGGAGAGAACACCCGCTTGTTACACCCTGTGAGCCTGCATGGGATGGATG
ACCCGGAGAGAGAAGTATTAGAGTGGAGGTTTGACAGCCGCCTAGCATTTCATCACATGGCCCGAGAGCT
GCATCCGGACTGTACTGGGTCTCTCTGGTTAGACCAGATCTGAGCCTGGGAGCTCTCTGGCTAACTAGGG
AACCCACTGCTTAAGCCTCAATAAAGCTTGCCTTGAGTGCTTCAAGTAGTGTGTGCCCGTCTGTTGTGTG
ACTCTGGTAACTAGAGATCCCTCAGACCCTTTTAGTCAGTGTGGAAAATCTCTAGCAGGGCCCGTTTAAA
CCCGCTGATCAGCCTCGACTGTGCCTTCTAGTTGCCAGCCATCTGTTGTTTGCCCCTCCCCCGTGCCTTC
CTTGACCCTGGAAGGTGCCACTCCCACTGTCCTTTCCTAATAAAATGAGGAAATTGCATCGCATTGTCTG
AGTAGGTGTCATTCTATTCTGGGGGGTGGGGTGGGGCAGGACAGCAAGGGGGAGGATTGGGAAGACAATA
GCAGGCATGCTGGGGATGCGGTGGGCTCTATGGCTTCTGAGGCGGAAAGAACCAGCTGGGGCTCTAGGGG
GTATCCCC
[124 nt withheld, positions 6309-6432]
C
[91 nt withheld, positions 6434-6524]
A
[49 nt withheld, positions 6526-6574]
CCTTTGACGTTGGAGTCCACGTTCTTT
[37 nt withheld, positions 6602-6638]
ACCCTATCTCGGTCTATTCTTTTGATTTATAAGGGATTTTGCCGATTTCGGCCTATTGGTTAAAAAATGA
GCTGATTTAACAAAAATTTAACGCGAATTAATTCTGTGGAATGTGTGTCAGTTAGGGTGTGGAAAGTCCC
CAGGCTCCCCAGCAGGCAGAAGTATGCAAAGCATGCATCTCAATTAGTCAGCAACCAGGTGTGGAAAGTC
CCCAGGCTCCCCAGCAGGCAGAAGTATGCAAAGCATGCATCTCAATTAGTCAGCAACCATAGTCCCGCCC
CTAACTCCGCCCATCCCGCCCCTAACTCCGCCCAGTTCCGCCCATTCTCCGCCCCATGGCTGACTAATTT
TTTTTATTTATGCAGAGGCCGAGGCCGCCTCTGCCTCTGAGCTATTCCAGAAGTAGTGAGGAGGCTTTTT
TGGAGGCCTAGGCTTTTGCAAAAAGCTCCCGGGAGCTTGTATATCCATTTTCGGATCTGATCAGCACGTG
TTGACAATTAATCATCGGCATAGTATATCGGCATAGTATAATACGACAAGGTGAGGAACTAAACCATGGC
CAAGTTGACCAGTGCCGTTCCGGTGCTCACCGCGCGCGACGTCGCCGGAGCGGTCGAGTTCTGGACCGAC
CGGCTCGGGTTCTCCCGGGACTTCGTGGAGGACGACTTCGCCGGTGTGGTCCGGGACGACGTGACCCTGT
TCATCAGCGCGGTCCAGGACCAGGTGGTGCCGGACAACACCCTGGCCTGGGTGTGGGTGCGCGGCCTGGA
CGAGCTGTACGCCGAGTGGTCGGAGGTCGTGTCCACGAACTTCCGGGACGCCTCCGGGCCGGCCATGACC
GAGATCGGCGAGCAGCCGTGGGGGCGGGAGTTCGCCCTGCGCGACCCGGCCGGCAACTGCGTGCACTTCG
TGGCCGAGGAGCAGGACTGACACGTGCTACGAGATTTCGATTCCACCGCCGCCTTCTATGAAAGGTTGGG
CTTCGGAATCGTTTTCCGGGACGCCGGCTGGATGATCCTCCAGCGCGGGGATCTCATGCTGGAGTTCTTC
GCCCACCCCAACTTGTTTATTGCAGCTTATAATGGTTACAAATAAAGCAATAGCATCACAAATTTCACAA
ATAAAGCATTTTTTTCACTGCATTCTAGTTGTGGTTTGTCCAAACTCATCAATGTATCTTATCATGTCTG
TATACCGTCGACCTCTAGCTAGAGCTTGGCGTAATCATGGTCATAGCTGTTTCCTGTGTGAAATTGTTAT
CCGCTCACAATTCCACACAACATACGAGCCGGAAGCATAAAGTGTAAAGCCTGGGGTGCCTAATGAGTGA
GCTAACTCACATTAATTGCGTTGCGCTCACTGCCCGCTTTCCAGTCGGGAAACCTGTCGTGCCAGCTGCA
TTAATGAATCGGCCAACGCGCGGGGAGAGGCGGTTTGCGTATTGGGCGCTCTTCCGCTTCCTCGCTCACT
GACTCGCTGCGCTCGGTCGTTCGGCTGCGGCGAGCGGTATCAGCTCACTCAAAGGCGGTAATACGGTTAT
CCACAGAATCAGGGGATAACGCAGGAAAGAACATGTGAGCAAAAGGCCAGCAAAAGGCCAGGAACCGTAA
AAAGGCCGCGTTGCTGGCGTTTTTCCATAGGCTCCGCCCCCCTGACGAGCATCACAAAAATCGACGCTCA
AGTCAGAGGTGGCGAAACCCGACAGGACTATAAAGATACCAGGCGTTTCCCCCTGGAAGCTCCCTCGTGC
GCTCTCCTGTTCCGACCCTGCCGCTTACCGGATACCTGTCCGCCTTTCTCCCTTCGGGAAGCGTGGCGCT
TTCTCATAGCTCACGCTGTAGGTATCTCAGTTCGGTGTAGGTCGTTCGCTCCAAGCTGGGCTGTGTGCAC
GAACCCCCCGTTCAGCCCGACCGCTGCGCCTTATCCGGTAACTATCGTCTTGAGTCCAACCCGGTAAGAC
ACGACTTATCGCCACTGGCAGCAGCCACTGGTAACAGGATTAGCAGAGCGAGGTATGTAGGCGGTGCTAC
AGAGTTCTTGAAGTGGTGGCCTAACTACGGCTACACTAGAAGAACAGTATTTGGTATCTGCGCTCTGCTG
AAGCCAGTTACCTTCGGAAAAAGAGTTGGTAGCTCTTGATCCGGCAAACAAACCACCGCTGGTAGCGGTG
GTTTTTTTGTTTGCAAGCAGCAGATTACGCGCAGAAAAAAAGGATCTCAAGAAGATCCTTTGATCTTTTC
TACGGGGTCTGACGCTCAGTGGAACGAAAACTCACGTTAAGGGATTTTGGTCATGAGATTATCAAAAAGG
ATCTTCACCTAGATCCTTTTAAATTAAAAATGAAGTTTTAAATCAATCTAAAGTATATATGAGTAAACTT
GGTCTGACAGTTACCAATGCTTAATCAGTGAGGCACCTATCTCAGCGATCTGTCTATTTCGTTCATCCAT
AGTTGCCTGACTCCCCGTCGTGTAGATAACTACGATACGGGAGGGCTTACCATCTGGCCCCAGTGCTGCA
ATGATACCGCGAGACCCACGCTCACCGGCTCCAGATTTATCAGCAATAAACCAGCCAGCCGGAAGGGCCG
AGCGCAGAAGTGGTCCTGCAACTTTATCCGCCTCCATCCAGTCTATTAATTGTTGCCGGGAAGCTAGAGT
AAGTAGTTCGCCAGTTAATAGTTTGCGCAACGTTGTTGCCATTGCTACAGGCATCGTGGTGTCACGCTCG
TCGTTTGGTATGGCTTCATTCAGCTCCGGTTCCCAACGATCAAGGCGAGTTACATGATCCCCCATGTTGT
GCAAAAAAGCGGTTAGCTCCTTCGGTCCTCCGATCGTTGTCAGAAGTAAGTTGGCCGCAGTGTTATCACT
CATGGTTATGGCAGCACTGCATAATTCTCTTACTGTCATGCCATCCGTAAGATGCTTTTCTGTGACTGGT
GAGTACTCAACCAAGTCATTCTGAGAATAGTGTATGCGGCGACCGAGTTGCTCTTGCCCGGCGTCAATAC
GGGATAATACCGCGCCACATAGCAGAACTTTAAAAGTGCTCATCATTGGAAAACGTTCTTCGGGGCGAAA
ACTCTCAAGGATCTTACCGCTGTTGAGATCCAGTTCGATGTAACCCACTCGTGCACCCAACTGATCTTCA
GCATCTTTTACTTTCACCAGCGTTTCTGGGTGAGCAAAAACAGGAAGGCAAAATGCCGCAAAAAAGGGAA
TAAGGGCGACACGGAAATGTTGAATACTCATACTCTTCCTTTTTCAATATTATTGAAGCATTTATCAGGG
TTATTGTCTCATGAGCGGATACATATTTGAATGTATTTAGAAAAATAAACAAATAGGGGTTCCGCGCACA
TTTCCCCGAAAAGTGCCACCTG
